Addgene plasmid #118956: alpha5-EGFP
Purpose: GABAA receptor expression (alpha5 subunit). EGFP tag at the C-terminus.
Depositing lab: Angel de Blas.
Backbone
  Vector backbone: pEGFP N1
  Vector type: Mammalian Expression
Growth in bacteria
  Bacterial resistance: Kanamycin, 50 μg/mL
  Growth temperature: 37°C
  Growth strain: DH5alpha
  Copy number: High Copy
Gene/Insert
  Gene/Insert name: GABRA5
  Species: R. norvegicus (rat)
  Entrez Gene: Gabra5
  Tag / fusion protein: EGFP (C terminal on backbone)
  Cloning method: Restriction Enzyme; 5′ cloning site Hind III (unknown if destroyed); 3′ cloning site Kpn I (unknown if destroyed)
  Sequencing primers: 5′ unknown
Resource information
  A portion of this plasmid was derived from a plasmid made by: Gene was originally cloned in Peter Seeburg’s lab in Heidelberg.
Terms and licenses: Academic/Nonprofit Terms; Industry Terms: Not Available to Industry
How to cite: alpha5-EGFP was a gift from Angel de Blas (Addgene plasmid # 118956 ; http://n2t.net/addgene:118956 ; RRID:Addgene_118956)
