[The description below was written by a language model from this plasmid's Addgene catalogue record and pLannotate feature annotations shown in this document.]
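Description:
alpha5-EGFP is a mammalian expression plasmid built on the pEGFP-N1 backbone that encodes the rat GABA-A receptor alpha5 subunit (Gabra5) fused at its C-terminus to EGFP. The sequenced record is about 6.1 kb. The Gabra5 coding sequence was inserted by restriction cloning between the HindIII and KpnI sites of the multiple cloning site, so that remnants of the polylinker flank it. It sits directly upstream of the backbone's mammalian codon-optimised EGFP open reading frame. Transcription of the fusion is driven by the human cytomegalovirus immediate early enhancer and promoter and is terminated by the SV40 polyadenylation signal.

The plasmid is propagated in E. coli at high copy number from a ColE1/pUC-type origin and is selected with kanamycin. The single NeoR/KanR gene (aminoglycoside phosphotransferase from Tn5) is preceded by both a bacterial bla-type promoter and the SV40 enhancer/early promoter and is followed by the HSV TK polyadenylation signal. The same marker can therefore give kanamycin resistance in bacteria and G418 resistance in transfected mammalian cells. An f1 phage origin is also present. The short annotated fragments of RSF ori, SV40 large T antigen, ble and the bGH poly(A) signal are partial matches reported by the automated annotation and do not appear to be functional elements.

According to the record, the construct is meant for expressing the alpha5 subunit of the GABA-A receptor, a ligand-gated chloride channel that assembles as a heteropentamer. The fluorescent tag allows the subunit to be visualised in transfected cells. The record does not describe specific experiments.
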