Features (pLannotate 1.2.2; 17 found; start..end, strand, type, name):
      1..51      +  rep_origin     RSF ori (fragment): Plasmids containing the RSF 1030 origin of replication can be propagated in E. coli cells that contain additional plasmids with compatible origins.
    119..422     +  enhancer       CMV enhancer: human cytomegalovirus immediate early enhancer
    423..626     +  promoter       CMV promoter: human cytomegalovirus (CMV) immediate early promoter
    649..685     +  misc_feature   MCS (fragment): multiple cloning site
    686..2077    +  CDS            Gabra5: GBRA5_RAT - Also known as Gabra-5. Experimental evidence at transcript level: Swiss-Prot protein existence level 2. Ligand-gated chloride channel subunit which is a component of the heteropentameric receptor for GABA, the major inhibitory neurotransmitter in the brain. May be involved in GABA-A receptor assembly, and GABA-A receptor immobilization and accumulation by gephyrin at the synapse. From Rattus norvegicus (Rat).
   2079..2106    +  misc_feature   MCS (fragment): multiple cloning site
   2114..2833    +  CDS            EGFP: the original enhanced GFP (Yang et al., 1996) mammalian codon-optimized
   2850..2933    +  CDS            large T antigen (fragment): large T antigen from SV40 (simian virus 40)
   2956..3077    +  polyA_signal   SV40 poly(A) signal: SV40 polyadenylation signal
   3111..3539    -  rep_origin     f1 ori (sequence partly withheld): f1 bacteriophage origin of replication; arrow indicates direction of (+) strand synthesis
   3566..3670    +  promoter       AmpR promoter: bla
   3672..4029    +  promoter       SV40 promoter: SV40 enhancer and early promoter
   4064..4858    +  CDS            NeoR/KanR: aminoglycoside phosphotransferase from Tn5; aph(3')-II (or nptII); confers resistance to neomycin, kanamycin, and G418 (Geneticin®)
   4879..5031    +  CDS            ble (fragment): BLE_KLEPN - Experimental evidence at protein level: Swiss-Prot protein existence level 1. Binding protein with a strong affinity to the bleomycin family of antibiotics. Binds to CL990; an antimitotic-antibiotic compound. From Klebsiella pneumoniae.
   5090..5137    +  polyA_signal   HSV TK poly(A) signal: herpes simplex virus thymidine kinase polyadenylation signal (Cole and Stacy, 1985)
   5228..5244    -  polyA_signal   bGH poly(A) signal (fragment): bovine growth hormone polyadenylation signal
   5466..6054    +  rep_origin     ori: high-copy-number ColE1/pMB1/pBR322/pUC origin of replication
>Addgene plasmid #118956 | alpha5-EGFP | addgene full sequence | sequence record 228584 | Addgene NGS Result
CATGTTCTTTCCTGCGTTATCCCCTGATTCTGTGGATAACCGTATTACCGCCATGCATTAGTTATTAATA
GTAATCAATTACGGGGTCATTAGTTCATAGCCCATATATGGAGTTCCGCGTTACATAACTTACGGTAAAT
GGCCCGCCTGGCTGACCGCCCAACGACCCCCGCCCATTGACGTCAATAATGACGTATGTTCCCATAGTAA
CGCCAATAGGGACTTTCCATTGACGTCAATGGGTGGAGTATTTACGGTAAACTGCCCACTTGGCAGTACA
TCAAGTGTATCATATGCCAAGTACGCCCCCTATTGACGTCAATGACGGTAAATGGCCCGCCTGGCATTAT
GCCCAGTACATGACCTTATGGGACTTTCCTACTTGGCAGTACATCTACGTATTAGTCATCGCTATTACCA
TGGTGATGCGGTTTTGGCAGTACATCAATGGGCGTGGATAGCGGTTTGACTCACGGGGATTTCCAAGTCT
CCACCCCATTGACGTCAATGGGAGTTTGTTTTGGCACCAAAATCAACGGGACTTTCCAAAATGTCGTAAC
AACTCCGCCCCATTGACGCAAATGGGCGGTAGGCGTGTACGGTGGGAGGTCTATATAAGCAGAGCTGGTT
TAGTGAACCGTCAGATCCGCTAGCGCTACCGGACTCAGATCTCGAGCTCAAGCTTATGGACAATGGAATG
CTCTCTAGATTTATCATGACCAAAACCCTCCTTGTCTTCTGCATTTCCATGACCTTATCCAGTCACTTTG
GCTTTTCACAAATGCCAACTAGTTCTGTACAAGATGAGACCAATGACAACATCACAATATTCACCAGGAT
CTTGGACGGGCTCTTGGATGGCTATGACAACAGACTGCGGCCTGGGCTGGGAGAGCGAATCACGCAGGTG
CGAACAGACATCTATGTTACCAGCTTTGGCCCAGTGTCCGACACGGAAATGGAATATACCATAGATGTGT
TTTTCCGACAAAGCTGGAAAGATGAAAGGCTGCGGTTTAAGGGGCCTATGCAACGTCTCCCTCTCAACAA
CCTTCTTGCCAGCAAAATCTGGACCCCAGACACATTCTTCCACAATGGGAAGAAGTCCATTGCGCACAAC
ATGACGACACCCAACAAGCTGCTGAGGCTGGAGGATGATGGCACACTTCTCTACACCATGCGCCTGACGA
TCTCTGCTGAGTGTCCAATGCAGCTTGAGGACTTCCCGATGGATGCCCATGCTTGTCCCCTGAAATTTGG
CAGTTATGCTTACCCTAATTCGGAAGTTGTCTATGTTTGGACCAATGGTTCCACCAAGTCTGTGGTGGTG
GCAGAAGATGGCTCCAGACTCAACCAGTACCACCTCATGGGGCAGACAGTAGGCACTGAGAACATCAGCA
CCAGCACAGGTGAATATACAATCATGACTGCTCATTTTCACCTGAAGAGGAAGATCGGGTACTTTGTCAT
CCAGACGTACCTTCCCTGCATCATGACTGTCATCTTATCCCAGGTGTCTTTTTGGCTTAATCGAGAATCT
GTCCCAGCTAGGACAGTTTTTGGAGTGACCACAGTGCTGACCATGACAACCCTCAGCATCAGTGCCCGGA
ATTCGCTGCCCAAAGTGGCCTATGCCACAGCCATGGACTGGTTCATTGCTGTCTGCTATGCATTTGTCTT
CTCTGCCCTGATTGAATTTGCCACAGTCAACTACTTTACAAAGAGAGGATGGGCCTGGGATGGCAAGAAG
GCCTTGGAAGCAGCTAAAATCAAGAAAAAAGAACGTGAACTCATACTAAATAAGTCAACAAATGCTTTTA
CAACTGGGAAGTTGACCCATCCTCCAAACATCCCAAAGGAGCAGCTTCCAGGCGGGACTGGGAATGCTGT
GGGTACAGCCTCAATCAGAGCATCTGAGGAGAAGACTTCTGAGAGTAAAAAGACCTACAACAGCATCAGC
AAGATCGACAAAATGTCCCGGATTGTGTTCCCCATTTTGTTTGGCACTTTCAATCTAGTTTACTGGGCAA
CATATTTGAATAGGGAGCCCGTGATAAAAGGGGCTACCTCTCCAAAGTCGGTACCGCGGGCCCGGGATCC
ACCGGTCGCCACCATGGTGAGCAAGGGCGAGGAGCTGTTCACCGGGGTGGTGCCCATCCTGGTCGAGCTG
GACGGCGACGTAAACGGCCACAAGTTCAGCGTGTCCGGCGAGGGCGAGGGCGATGCCACCTACGGCAAGC
TGACCCTGAAGTTCATCTGCACCACCGGCAAGCTGCCCGTGCCCTGGCCCACCCTCGTGACCACCCTGAC
CTACGGCGTGCAGTGCTTCAGCCGCTACCCCGACCACATGAAGCAGCACGACTTCTTCAAGTCCGCCATG
CCCGAAGGCTACGTCCAGGAGCGCACCATCTTCTTCAAGGACGACGGCAACTACAAGACCCGCGCCGAGG
TGAAGTTCGAGGGCGACACCCTGGTGAACCGCATCGAGCTGAAGGGCATCGACTTCAAGGAGGACGGCAA
CATCCTGGGGCACAAGCTGGAGTACAACTACAACAGCCACAACGTCTATATCATGGCCGACAAGCAGAAG
AACGGCATCAAGGTGAACTTCAAGATCCGCCACAACATCGAGGACGGCAGCGTGCAGCTCGCCGACCACT
ACCAGCAGAACACCCCCATCGGCGACGGCCCCGTGCTGCTGCCCGACAACCACTACCTGAGCACCCAGTC
CGCCCTGAGCAAAGACCCCAACGAGAAGCGCGATCACATGGTCCTGCTGGAGTTCGTGACCGCCGCCGGG
ATCACTCTCGGCATGGACGAGCTGTACAAGTAAAGCGGCCGCGACTCTAGATCATAATCAGCCATACCAC
ATTTGTAGAGGTTTTACTTGCTTTAAAAAACCTCCCACACCTCCCCCTGAACCTGAAACATAAAATGAAT
GCAATTGTTGTTGTTAACTTGTTTATTGCAGCTTATAATGGTTACAAATAAAGCAATAGCATCACAAATT
TCACAAATAAAGCATTTTTTTCACTGCATTCTAGTTGTGGTTTGTCCAAACTCATCAATGTATCTTAAGG
CGTAAATTGTAAGCGTTAATATTTTGTTAAAATTCGCGTTAAATTTTTGTTAAATCAGCTCATTTTTTAA
CCAATAGGCCGAAATCGGCAAAATCCCTTATAAATCAAAAGAATAGACCGAGATAGGGT
[37 nt withheld, positions 3210-3246]
AAAGAACGTGGACTCCAACGTCAAAGG
[49 nt withheld, positions 3274-3322]
T
[91 nt withheld, positions 3324-3414]
G
[124 nt withheld, positions 3416-3539]
CAGGTGGCACTTTTCGGGGAAATGTGCGCGGAACCCCTATTTGTTTATTTTTCTAAATACATTCAAATAT
GTATCCGCTCATGAGACAATAACCCTGATAAATGCTTCAATAATATTGAAAAAGGAAGAGTCCTGAGGCG
GAAAGAACCAGCTGTGGAATGTGTGTCAGTTAGGGTGTGGAAAGTCCCCAGGCTCCCCAGCAGGCAGAAG
TATGCAAAGCATGCATCTCAATTAGTCAGCAACCAGGTGTGGAAAGTCCCCAGGCTCCCCAGCAGGCAGA
AGTATGCAAAGCATGCATCTCAATTAGTCAGCAACCATAGTCCCGCCCCTAACTCCGCCCATCCCGCCCC
TAACTCCGCCCAGTTCCGCCCATTCTCCGCCCCATGGCTGACTAATTTTTTTTATTTATGCAGAGGCCGA
GGCCGCCTCGGCCTCTGAGCTATTCCAGAAGTAGTGAGGAGGCTTTTTTGGAGGCCTAGGCTTTTGCAAA
GATCGATCAAGAGACAGGATGAGGATCGTTTCGCATGATTGAACAAGATGGATTGCACGCAGGTTCTCCG
GCCGCTTGGGTGGAGAGGCTATTCGGCTATGACTGGGCACAACAGACAATCGGCTGCTCTGATGCCGCCG
TGTTCCGGCTGTCAGCGCAGGGGCGCCCGGTTCTTTTTGTCAAGACCGACCTGTCCGGTGCCCTGAATGA
ACTGCAAGACGAGGCAGCGCGGCTATCGTGGCTGGCCACGACGGGCGTTCCTTGCGCAGCTGTGCTCGAC
GTTGTCACTGAAGCGGGAAGGGACTGGCTGCTATTGGGCGAAGTGCCGGGGCAGGATCTCCTGTCATCTC
ACCTTGCTCCTGCCGAGAAAGTATCCATCATGGCTGATGCAATGCGGCGGCTGCATACGCTTGATCCGGC
TACCTGCCCATTCGACCACCAAGCGAAACATCGCATCGAGCGAGCACGTACTCGGATGGAAGCCGGTCTT
GTCGATCAGGATGATCTGGACGAAGAGCATCAGGGGCTCGCGCCAGCCGAACTGTTCGCCAGGCTCAAGG
CGAGCATGCCCGACGGCGAGGATCTCGTCGTGACCCATGGCGATGCCTGCTTGCCGAATATCATGGTGGA
AAATGGCCGCTTTTCTGGATTCATCGACTGTGGCCGGCTGGGTGTGGCGGACCGCTATCAGGACATAGCG
TTGGCTACCCGTGATATTGCTGAAGAGCTTGGCGGCGAATGGGCTGACCGCTTCCTCGTGCTTTACGGTA
TCGCCGCTCCCGATTCGCAGCGCATCGCCTTCTATCGCCTTCTTGACGAGTTCTTCTGAGCGGGACTCTG
GGGTTCGAAATGACCGACCAAGCGACGCCCAACCTGCCATCACGAGATTTCGATTCCACCGCCGCCTTCT
ATGAAAGGTTGGGCTTCGGAATCGTTTTCCGGGACGCCGGCTGGATGATCCTCCAGCGCGGGGATCTCAT
GCTGGAGTTCTTCGCCCACCCTAGGGGGAGGCTAACTGAAACACGGAAGGAGACAATACCGGAAGGAACC
CGCGCTATGACGGCAATAAAAAGACAGAATAAAACGCACGGTGTTGGGTCGTTTGTTCATAAACGCGGGG
TTCGGTCCCAGGGCTGGCACTCTGTCGATACCCCACCGAGACCCCATTGGGGCCAATACGCCCGCGTTTC
TTCCTTTTCCCCACCCCACCCCCCAAGTTCGGGTGAAGGCCCAGGGCTCGCAGCCAACGTCGGGGCGGCA
GGCCCTGCCATAGCCTCAGGTTACTCATATATACTTTAGATTGATTTAAAACTTCATTTTTAATTTAAAA
GGATCTAGGTGAAGATCCTTTTTGATAATCTCATGACCAAAATCCCTTAACGTGAGTTTTCGTTCCACTG
AGCGTCAGACCCCGTAGAAAAGATCAAAGGATCTTCTTGAGATCCTTTTTTTCTGCGCGTAATCTGCTGC
TTGCAAACAAAAAAACCACCGCTACCAGCGGTGGTTTGTTTGCCGGATCAAGAGCTACCAACTCTTTTTC
CGAAGGTAACTGGCTTCAGCAGAGCGCAGATACCAAATACTGTTCTTCTAGTGTAGCCGTAGTTAGGCCA
CCACTTCAAGAACTCTGTAGCACCGCCTACATACCTCGCTCTGCTAATCCTGTTACCAGTGGCTGCTGCC
AGTGGCGATAAGTCGTGTCTTACCGGGTTGGACTCAAGACGATAGTTACCGGATAAGGCGCAGCGGTCGG
GCTGAACGGGGGGTTCGTGCACACAGCCCAGCTTGGAGCGAACGACCTACACCGAACTGAGATACCTACA
GCGTGAGCTATGAGAAAGCGCCACGCTTCCCGAAGGGAGAAAGGCGGACAGGTATCCGGTAAGCGGCAGG
GTCGGAACAGGAGAGCGCACGAGGGAGCTTCCAGGGGGAAACGCCTGGTATCTTTATAGTCCTGTCGGGT
TTCGCCACCTCTGACTTGAGCGTCGATTTTTGTGATGCTCGTCAGGGGGGCGGAGCCTATGGAAAAACGC
CAGCAACGCGGCCTTTTTACGGTTCCTGGCCTTTTGCTGGCCTTTTGCTCA
